>Addgene plasmid #169226 | TVBB N-term-mNeongreen | addgene full sequence | sequence record 332680 | Addgene NGS Result
TTTTAAATCAATCTAAAGTATATATGAGTAAACTTGGTCTGACAGTTACCAATGCTTAATCAGTGAGGCA
CCTATCTCAGCGATCTGTCTATTTCGTTCATCCATAGTTGCCTGACTCCCCGTCGTGTAGATAACTACGA
TACGGGAGGGCTTACCATCTGGCCCCAGTGCTGCAATGATACCGCGAGACCCACGCTCACCGGCTCCAGA
TTTATCAGCAATAAACCAGCCAGCCGGAAGGGCCGAGCGCAGAAGTGGTCCTGCAACTTTATCCGCCTCC
ATCCAGTCTATTAATTGTTGCCGGGAAGCTAGAGTAAGTAGTTCGCCAGTTAATAGTTTGCGCAACGTTG
TTGCCATTGCTACAGGCATCGTGGTGTCACGCTCGTCGTTTGGTATGGCTTCATTCAGCTCCGGTTCCCA
ACGATCAAGGCGAGTTACATGATCCCCCATGTTGTGCAAAAAAGCGGTTAGCTCCTTCGGTCCTCCGATC
GTTGTCAGAAGTAAGTTGGCCGCAGTGTTATCACTCATGGTTATGGCAGCACTGCATAATTCTCTTACTG
TCATGCCATCCGTAAGATGCTTTTCTGTGACTGGTGAGTACTCAACCAAGTCATTCTGAGAATAGTGTAT
GCGGCGACCGAGTTGCTCTTGCCCGGCGTCAATACGGGATAATACCGCGCCACATAGCAGAACTTTAAAA
GTGCTCATCATTGGAAAACGTTCTTCGGGGCGAAAACTCTCAAGGATCTTACCGCTGTTGAGATCCAGTT
CGATGTAACCCACTCGTGCACCCAACTGATCTTCAGCATCTTTTACTTTCACCAGCGTTTCTGGGTGAGC
AAAAACAGGAAGGCAAAATGCCGCAAAAAAGGGAATAAGGGCGACACGGAAATGTTGAATACTCATACTC
TTCCTTTTTCAATATTATTGAAGCATTTATCAGGGTTATTGTCTCATGAGCGGATACATATTTGAATGTA
TTTAGAAAAATAAACAAATAGGGGTTCCGCGCACATTTCCCCGAAAAGTGCCACCTGATGCGGTGTGAAA
TACCGCACAGATGCGTAAGGAGAAAATACCGCTACGGAAGAGCGCGATCGCGTTTAAAGGCTCTTCAGTG
AGCAAGGGCGAGGAGGATAACATGGCCTCTCTCCCAGCGACACATGAGTTACACATCTTTGGCTCTATCA
ACGGTGTGGACTTTGACATGGTGGGTCAGGGAACCGGAAATCCAAATGATGGTTATGAGGAGTTAAATCT
GAAGTCAACCAAGGGTGACCTCCAGTTCTCTCCTTGGATTCTGGTCCCTCATATCGGGTATGGCTTCCAT
CAGTACCTGCCTTACCCTGACGGGATGTCTCCTTTCCAGGCCGCCATGGTAGATGGCTCTGGATACCAAG
TCCATAGAACAATGCAGTTTGAAGATGGTGCCTCCCTTACTGTTAATTACAGATACACATACGAGGGAAG
CCATATCAAAGGAGAGGCCCAGGTGAAGGGGACTGGTTTCCCTGCTGACGGTCCTGTGATGACCAACTCG
CTGACCGCTGCGGACTGGTGCAGGTCGAAGAAAACTTACCCCAACGACAAAACCATCATCAGTACCTTTA
AGTGGAGTTACACCACTGGAAATGGCAAAAGATACCGGAGCACTGCGAGAACCACTTACACTTTTGCCAA
GCCAATGGCGGCTAACTATCTGAAGAACCAGCCGATGTACGTGTTCCGTAAGACGGAGCTCAAGCACTCC
AAGACCGAGCTCAACTTCAAGGAGTGGCAAAAGGCCTTTACCGATGTGATGGGCATGGACGAGCTGTACA
AGGGCGGAGGCGGCAGCGCCAGCCGAAGAGCGTTTAAACGCGAACCGGCTCTTCGAATTCCTCGCTCACT
GACTCGCTGCGCTCGGTCGTTCGGCTGCGGCGAGCGGTATCAGCTCACTCAAAGGCGGTAATACGGTTAT
CCACAGAATCAGGGGATAACGCAGGAAAGAACATGTGAGCAAAAGGCCAGCAAAAGGCCAGGAACCGTAA
AAAGGCCGCGTTGCTGGCGTTTTTCCATAGGCTCCGCCCCCCTGACGAGCATCACAAAAATCGACGCTCA
AGTCAGAGGTGGCGAAACCCGACAGGACTATAAAGATACCAGGCGTTTCCCCCTGGAAGCTCCCTCGTGC
GCTCTCCTGTTCCGACCCTGCCGCTTACCGGATACCTGTCCGCCTTTCTCCCTTCGGGAAGCGTGGCGCT
TTCTCATAGCTCACGCTGTAGGTATCTCAGTTCGGTGTAGGTCGTTCGCTCCAAGCTGGGCTGTGTGCAC
GAACCCCCCGTTCAGCCCGACCGCTGCGCCTTATCCGGTAACTATCGTCTTGAGTCCAACCCGGTAAGAC
ACGACTTATCGCCACTGGCAGCAGCCACTGGTAACAGGATTAGCAGAGCGAGGTATGTAGGCGGTGCTAC
AGAGTTCTTGAAGTGGTGGCCTAACTACGGCTACACTAGAAGAACAGTATTTGGTATCTGCGCTCTGCTG
AAGCCAGTTACCTTCGGAAAAAGAGTTGGTAGCTCTTGATCCGGCAAACAAACCACCGCTGGTAGCGGTG
GTTTTTTTGTTTGCAAGCAGCAGATTACGCGCAGAAAAAAAGGATCTCAAGAAGATCCTTTGATCTTTTC
TACGGGGTCTGACGCTCAGTGGAACGAAAACTCACGTTAAGGGATTTTGGTCATGAGATTATCAAAAAGG
ATCTTCACCTAGATCCTTTTAAATTAAAAATGAAG
Features (pLannotate 1.2.2; 5 found; start..end, strand, type, name):
     46..906     -  CDS            AmpR: β-lactamase; bla; confers resistance to ampicillin, carbenicillin, and related antibiotics
    907..1011    -  promoter       AmpR promoter: bla
   1038..1082    +  misc_feature   bom (fragment): basis of mobility region from pBR322
   1118..1822    +  CDS            mNeonGreen: mNeonGreen is a basic (constitutively fluorescent) green/yellow fluorescent protein published in 2013, derived from Branchiostoma lanceolatum. It is reported to be a very rapidly-maturing monomer with moderate acid sensitivity.
   2052..2640    -  rep_origin     ori: high-copy-number ColE1/pMB1/pBR322/pUC origin of replication
