[The description below was written by a language model from this plasmid's Addgene catalogue record and pLannotate feature annotations shown in this document.]
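Description:
TVBB N-term-mNeongreen is a small (2,765 bp) targeting vector backbone intended as a starting point for building homology-directed knock-in donors that place an mNeonGreen-linker tag at the N-terminus of a chosen target gene. It is built on a minimal, PCR-amplified bacterial backbone of about 2 kb that carries little more than an ampicillin resistance gene (β-lactamase with its native bla promoter) and a ColE1-type origin of replication; a short fragment of the pBR322 bom region is also annotated. The plasmid is propagated in E. coli under ampicillin selection. The catalogue lists it as low copy, although the annotation tool labels the origin generically as a high-copy ColE1/pMB1/pUC-family origin.

The payload is a synthetic insert of roughly 800 bp, assembled by Gibson cloning and described as "double SapI flanked mNeongreen". The mNeonGreen coding sequence, a bright, rapidly maturing monomeric green/yellow fluorescent protein derived from Branchiostoma lanceolatum, is the only annotated element in the insert; no promoter, polyadenylation signal or mammalian selection marker is annotated, consistent with a tag meant to be expressed from the endogenous locus after in-frame integration. SapI is a type IIS restriction enzyme that cuts outside its recognition site. The paired sites on each side of the tag presumably allow seamless insertion of locus-specific 5′ and 3′ homology arms, though the record does not spell out the assembly scheme, and the SapI sites and linker are not separately annotated. The associated publication concerns fluorescent gene tagging in human organoids without double-strand DNA cleavage, which indicates the intended use of the finished targeting vectors.
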