Addgene plasmid #169226: TVBB N-term-mNeongreen
Purpose: Targeting vector backbone to support a knock-in of mNeongreen-Linker at the N-terminus of a target locus
Depositing lab: Hugo Snippert. Depositing organization: University Medical Centre Utrecht. Publication: Efficient and error-free fluorescent gene tagging in human organoids without double-strand DNA cleavage. Bollen Y, Hageman JH, van Leenen P, Derks LLM, Ponsioen B, Buissant des Amorie JR, Verlaan-Klink I, van den Bos M, Terstappen LWMM, van Boxtel R, Snippert HJG. PLoS Biol. 2022 Jan 28;20(1):e3001527. doi: 10.1371/journal.pbio.3001527. PubMed 35089911.
Backbone
  Vector backbone: Minimalistic Amp + ColE1 backbone
  Backbone size w/o insert (bp): 1969
  Total vector size (bp): 2765
  Modifications to backbone: PCR amplified minimalistic backbone segment
  Vector type: Targeting vector backbone
Growth in bacteria
  Bacterial resistance: Ampicillin, 100 μg/mL
  Growth temperature: 37°C
  Growth strain: DH5alpha
  Growth instructions: Grow at 30C for a few hours after overnight growth at 37C to amplify the plasmid copy number
  Copy number: Low Copy
Gene/Insert
  Gene/Insert name: Double SapI flanked mNeongreen
  Species: Synthetic
  Insert size (bp): 796
  Cloning method: Gibson Cloning
  Sequencing primers: 5′ caaataggggttccgcgcac; 3′ ttaccgcctttgagtgagctga
Terms and licenses: Academic/Nonprofit Terms; Industry Terms: Not Available to Industry
How to cite: TVBB N-term-mNeongreen was a gift from Hugo Snippert (Addgene plasmid # 169226 ; http://n2t.net/addgene:169226 ; RRID:Addgene_169226)
